Addgene plasmid #39540: pSR9.1347
Depositing lab: Katharina Strub. Depositing organization: University of Geneva. Publication: Residues in SRP9/14 essential for elongation arrest activity of the signal recognition particle define a positively charged functional domain on one side of the protein. Mary C, Scherrer A, Huck L, Lakkaraju AK, Thomas Y, Johnson AE, Strub K. RNA. 2010 May;16(5):969-79. Epub 2010 Mar 26. 10.1261/rna.2040410 PubMed 20348448.
Backbone
  Vector backbone: pSUPER.retro.puro
  Backbone manufacturer: OligoEngine
  Total vector size (bp): 6349
  Vector type: Mammalian Expression, Retroviral, RNAi
  Selectable markers: Puromycin
Growth in bacteria
  Bacterial resistance: Ampicillin, 100 μg/mL
  Growth temperature: 37°C
  Growth strain: DH5alpha
  Copy number: Unknown
Gene/Insert
  Gene/Insert name: SRP9
  gRNA/shRNA sequence: GGCACTACATTGAAATATG
  Species: H. sapiens (human)
  Entrez Gene: SRP9 (a.k.a. ALURBP)
  Cloning method: Restriction Enzyme; 5′ cloning site Xho I (not destroyed); 3′ cloning site Bgl II (destroyed during cloning)
  Sequencing primers: 5′ CCTTGAACCTCCTCGTTCGA; 3′ GTAGCGCCAAGTGCCCAGCG
Terms and licenses: Academic/Nonprofit Terms; Industry Terms: Not Available to Industry
How to cite: pSR9.1347 was a gift from Katharina Strub (Addgene plasmid # 39540 ; http://n2t.net/addgene:39540 ; RRID:Addgene_39540)
