[The description below was written by a language model from this plasmid's Addgene catalogue record.]
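Description:
pSR9.1347 is a retroviral RNAi plasmid built on the commercial pSUPER.retro.puro backbone, with a recorded total size of 6349 bp. It carries a short hairpin RNA directed against human SRP9 (also known as ALURBP), which encodes the 9 kDa subunit of the signal recognition particle. SRP9 pairs with SRP14 to form the heterodimer associated with the particle's Alu domain and its elongation arrest function. The hairpin-encoding insert was placed by restriction cloning between an XhoI site, which was retained, and a BglII site, which was destroyed during cloning. The record does not name the promoter driving the hairpin. The pSUPER family generally uses an RNA polymerase III promoter (H1) to produce a short transcript that folds into a stem-loop and is processed into siRNA, but no feature table is provided here to confirm the layout in this plasmid.

The plasmid is propagated in E. coli under ampicillin selection; its copy number is listed as unknown. In mammalian cells it can be used by direct transfection. As a retroviral vector, it can also be packaged into viral particles for transduction and stable integration of the shRNA cassette. Puromycin resistance allows transduced or transfected cells to be selected.

The associated publication concerns residues of SRP9/14 required for the elongation arrest activity of the signal recognition particle. This is consistent with use of the construct to deplete endogenous SRP9 in human cells for loss-of-function studies, although the record does not detail the specific experiments.
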