>Addgene plasmid #39540 | pSR9.1347 | addgene partial sequence | sequence record 51946 | pLXSN-5
AGCCCTCACTCCTTCTCTAGGCGCCGGAATTAGATCGATCTCTCGAGAAAAAGGCACTACATTGAAATAT
GTCTCTTGAACATATTTCAATGTAGTGCCGGGGATCTGTGGTCTCATACAGAACTTATAAGATTCCCAAA
TCCAAAGACATTTCACGTTTATGGTGATTTCCCAGAACACATAGCGACATGCAAATATTGCAGGGCGCCA
CTCCCCTGTCCCTCACAGCCATCTTCCTGCCAGGGCGCACGCGCGCTGGGTGTTCCCGCCTAGTGACACT
GGGCCCGCGATTCCTTGGAGCGGGTTGATGACGTCAGCGTTCGAATTCTACCGGGTAGGGGAGGCGCTTT
TCCCAAGGCAGTCTGGAGCATGCGCTTTAGCAGCCCCGCTGGGCACTTGGCGCTACACAAGTGGCCTCTG
GCCTCGCACACATTCCACATCCACCGGTAGGCGCCAACCGGCTCCGTTCTTTGGTGGCCCCTTCGCGCCA
CCTTCTACTCCTCCCCTAGTCAGGAAGTTCCCCCCCGCCCCGCAGCTCGCGTCGTGCAGGACGTGACAAA
TGGAAGTAGCACGTCTCACTAGTCTCGTGCAGATGGACAGCACCGCTGAGCAATGGAAGCGGGTAGGCCT
TTGGGGCAGCGGCCAATAGCAGCTTTGCTCCT
